Addgene plasmid #183743: Ki67 (LR)-mNeonGreen-IRESpuro2
Purpose: Expresses Ki67 (LR)-mNeonGreen
Depositing lab: Daniel Gerlich. Publication: Ki-67 acts as a biological surfactant to disperse mitotic chromosomes. Cuylen S, Blaukopf C, Politi AZ, Muller-Reichert T, Neumann B, Poser I, Ellenberg J, Hyman AA, Gerlich DW. Nature. 2016 Jun 29;535(7611):308-12. doi: 10.1038/nature18610. PubMed 27362226.
Backbone
  Vector backbone: pIRESpuro2
  Backbone size w/o insert (bp): 5091
  Total vector size (bp): 6792
  Vector type: Mammalian Expression, Bacterial Expression
  Selectable markers: Puromycin
Growth in bacteria
  Bacterial resistance: Ampicillin, 100 μg/mL
  Growth temperature: 37°C
  Growth strain: DH5alpha
  Copy number: Unknown
Gene/Insert
  Gene/Insert name: MKI67 LR domain
  Species: H. sapiens (human)
  Insert size (bp): 1701
  Mutation: LR domain of Ki67
  Entrez Gene: MKI67 (a.k.a. KIA, MIB-, MIB-1, PPP1R105)
  Promoter: CMV
  Tag / fusion protein: mNeonGreen (C terminal on backbone)
  Cloning method: Restriction Enzyme; 5′ cloning site BstBI (not destroyed); 3′ cloning site BamHI (not destroyed)
  Sequencing primers: 5′ CAGAGCTGGTTTAGTGAACC; 3′ ATTCCAGCACACTGGATCA
Terms and licenses: Academic/Nonprofit Terms; Industry Terms: Not Available to Industry
How to cite: Ki67 (LR)-mNeonGreen-IRESpuro2 was a gift from Daniel Gerlich (Addgene plasmid # 183743 ; http://n2t.net/addgene:183743 ; RRID:Addgene_183743)
