[The description below was written by a language model from this plasmid's Addgene catalogue record and pLannotate feature annotations shown in this document.]
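Description:
Ki67 (LR)-mNeonGreen-IRESpuro2 is a mammalian expression plasmid built on the pIRESpuro2 backbone, listed at about 6.8 kb (the sequenced record is 6,806 nt). It is propagated in E. coli through a high-copy ColE1/pUC-type origin and selected with ampicillin via the β-lactamase gene. Remnants of lac regulatory sequence and a pBR322 bom fragment are backbone carryover with no stated function here.

The payload is a fragment of human MKI67 encoding the LR domain of Ki-67, cloned between BstBI and BamHI sites and fused at its C terminus to mNeonGreen, a bright monomeric yellow-green fluorescent protein. The catalogue gives an insert size of 1,701 bp, which corresponds roughly to the annotated MKI67 fragment (about 1 kb) plus the mNeonGreen coding sequence together. Transcription is driven by the CMV immediate-early enhancer and promoter. Downstream of the fusion lie a chimeric intron, an EMCV IRES and the puromycin N-acetyltransferase gene, with a bovine growth hormone polyadenylation signal terminating the transcript. Because the fusion protein and the resistance gene are translated from a single bicistronic mRNA, puromycin selection enriches for cells that also express the fluorescent fusion, which makes the design useful for generating stably expressing cell populations as well as for transient transfection.

The record states only that the plasmid expresses Ki67 (LR)-mNeonGreen. The associated work concerns Ki-67 coating the surface of mitotic chromosomes and keeping them dispersed in a surfactant-like manner, so the construct fits imaging the localisation and behaviour of this isolated domain in live or fixed human cells.
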