Features (pLannotate 1.2.2; 20 found; start..end, strand, type, name):
    307..510     +  promoter       CMV promoter: human cytomegalovirus (CMV) immediate early promoter
    533..573     +  misc_feature   MCS (fragment): multiple cloning site
    577..1554    +  CDS            MKI67 (fragment): KI67_HUMAN - Experimental evidence at protein level: Swiss-Prot protein existence level 1. Required to maintain individual mitotic chromosomes dispersed in the cytoplasm following nuclear envelope disassembly (PubMed:27362226). Associates with the surface of the mitotic chromosome, the perichromosomal layer, and covers a substantial fraction of the chromosome surface (PubMed:27362226). Prevents chromosomes from collapsing into a single chromatin mass by forming a steric and electrostatic charge barrier: the protein has a high net electrical charge and acts as a surfactant, dispersing chromosom
   1564..2274    +  CDS            mNeonGreen: bright monomeric yellow-green fluorescent protein derived from LanYFP (Shaner et al., 2013)
   2343..2572    +  intron         chimeric intron: chimera between introns from adenovirus and immunoglobulin heavy chain genes
   2755..3217    +  misc_feature   IRES: internal ribosome entry site (IRES) of the encephalomyocarditis virus (EMCV)
   3250..3849    +  CDS            PuroR: puromycin N-acetyltransferase; pac from Streptomyces alboniger; confers resistance to puromycin
   3899..3964    +  CDS            dmpM (fragment): DMPM_STRAD - Protein inferred from homology: Swiss-Prot protein existence level 3. From Streptomyces alboniger.
   3991..4215    +  polyA_signal   bGH poly(A) signal: bovine growth hormone polyadenylation signal
   4219..4240    +  promoter       SV40 promoter (fragment): SV40 enhancer and early promoter
   4250..4301    +  polyA_signal   SV40 poly(A) signal (fragment): SV40 polyadenylation signal
   4365..4381    -  protein_bind   lac operator: The lac repressor binds to the lac operator to inhibit transcription in E. coli. This inhibition can be relieved by adding lactose or isopropyl-β-D-thiogalactopyranoside (IPTG). lac repressor encoded by lacI
   4389..4419    -  promoter       lac promoter: promoter for the E. coli lac operon
   4434..4455    -  protein_bind   CAP binding site: CAP binding activates transcription in the presence of cAMP. E. coli catabolite activator protein
   4468..4560    -  CDS            lacI (fragment): lac repressor; lacI; The lac repressor binds to the lac operator to inhibit transcription in E. coli. This inhibition can be relieved by adding lactose or isopropyl-β-D-thiogalactopyranoside (IPTG).
   4743..5331    -  rep_origin     ori: high-copy-number ColE1/pMB1/pBR322/pUC origin of replication
   5502..6362    -  CDS            AmpR: β-lactamase; bla; confers resistance to ampicillin, carbenicillin, and related antibiotics
   6363..6467    -  promoter       AmpR promoter: bla
   6526..6578    -  misc_feature   bom (fragment): basis of mobility region from pBR322
   6733..306     +  enhancer       CMV enhancer (across the origin): human cytomegalovirus immediate early enhancer
>Addgene plasmid #183743 | Ki67 (LR)-mNeonGreen-IRESpuro2 | addgene full sequence | sequence record 367986 | Addgene NGS Result
CGCGTTACATAACTTACGGTAAATGGCCCGCCTGGCTGACCGCCCAACGACCCCCGCCCATTGACGTCAA
TAATGACGTATGTTCCCATAGTAACGCCAATAGGGACTTTCCATTGACGTCAATGGGTGGAGTATTTACG
GTAAACTGCCCACTTGGCAGTACATCAAGTGTATCATATGCCAAGTACGCCCCCTATTGACGTCAATGAC
GGTAAATGGCCCGCCTGGCATTATGCCCAGTACATGACCTTATGGGACTTTCCTACTTGGCAGTACATCT
ACGTATTAGTCATCGCTATTACCATGGTGATGCGGTTTTGGCAGTACATCAATGGGCGTGGATAGCGGTT
TGACTCACGGGGATTTCCAAGTCTCCACCCCATTGACGTCAATGGGAGTTTGTTTTGGCACCAAAATCAA
CGGGACTTTCCAAAATGTCGTAACAACTCCGCCCCATTGACGCAAATGGGCGGTAGGCGTGTACGGTGGG
AGGTCTATATAAGCAGAGCTGGTTTAGTGAACCGTCAGATCCGCTAGCGCTACCGGACTCAGATCTCGAG
CTCAAGCTTCGAAATGACTGAGGAACTGGCAAATGGTGCTGCTGATAGCTTTACAAGCGCTCCAAAGCAA
ACACCTGACAGTGGAAAACCTCTAAAAATATCCAGAAGAGTTCTTCGGGCCCCTAAAGTAGAACCCGTGG
GAGACGTGGTAAGCACCAGAGACCCTGTAAAATCACAAAGCAAAAGCAACACTTCCCTGCCCCCACTGCC
CTTCAAGAGGGGAGGTGGCAAAGATGGAAGCGTCACGGGAACCAAGAGGTTGCGCTGCATGCCAGCACCA
GAGGAAATTGTGGAGGAGCTGCCAGCCAGCAAGAAGCAGAGGGTTGCTCCCAGGGCAAGAGGCAAATCAT
CCGAACCCGTGGTCATCATGAAGAGAAGTTTGAGGACTTCTGCAAAAAGAATTGAACCTGCGGAAGAGCT
GAACAGCAACGACATGAAAACCAACAAAGAGGAACACAAATTACAAGACTCGGTCCCTGAAAATAAGGGA
ATATCCCTGCGCTCCAGACGCCAAAATAAGACTGAGGCAGAACAGCAAATAACTGAGGTCTTTGTATTAG
CAGAAAGAATAGAAATAAACAGAAATGAAAAGAAGCCCATGAAGACCTCCCCAGAGATGGACATTCAGAA
TCCAGATGATGGAGCCCGGAAACCCATACCTAGAGACAAAGTCACTGAGAACAAAAGGTGCTTGAGGTCT
GCTAGACAGAATGAGAGCTCCCAGCCTAAGGTGGCAGAGGAGAGCGGAGGGCAGAAGAGTGCGAAGGTTC
TCATGCAGAATCAGAAAGGGAAAGGAGAAGCAGGAAATTCAGACTCCATGTGCCTGAGATCAAGAAAGAC
AAAAAGCCAGCCTGCAGCAAGCACTTTGGAGAGCAAATCTGTGCAGAGAGTAACGCGGAGTGTCAAGAGG
TGTGCAGAAAATCCAAAGAAGGCTGAGGACAATGTGTGTGTCAAGAAAATAAGAACCAGAAGTCATAGGG
ACAGTGAAGATATTTGGGATCCTATGGTGAGCAAGGGCGAGGAGGATAACATGGCCTCTCTCCCAGCGAC
ACATGAGTTACACATCTTTGGCTCCATCAACGGTGTGGACTTTGACATGGTGGGTCAGGGCACCGGCAAT
CCAAATGATGGTTATGAGGAGTTAAACCTGAAGTCCACCAAGGGTGACCTCCAGTTCTCCCCCTGGATTC
TGGTCCCTCATATCGGGTATGGCTTCCATCAGTACCTGCCCTACCCTGACGGGATGTCGCCTTTCCAGGC
CGCCATGGTAGATGGCTCCGGATACCAAGTCCATCGCACAATGCAGTTTGAAGATGGTGCCTCCCTTACT
GTTAACTACCGCTACACCTACGAGGGAAGCCACATCAAAGGAGAGGCCCAGGTGAAGGGGACTGGTTTCC
CTGCTGACGGTCCTGTGATGACCAACTCGCTGACCGCTGCGGACTGGTGCAGGTCGAAGAAGACTTACCC
CAACGACAAAACCATCATCAGTACCTTTAAGTGGAGTTACACCACTGGAAATGGCAAGCGCTACCGGAGC
ACTGCGCGGACCACCTACACCTTTGCCAAGCCAATGGCGGCTAACTATCTGAAGAACCAGCCGATGTACG
TGTTCCGTAAGACGGAGCTCAAGCACTCCAAGACCGAGCTCAACTTCAAGGAGTGGCAAAAGGCCTTTAC
CGATGTGATGGGCATGGACGAGCTGTACAAGTAAGCGGCCGCATAGATAACTGATCCAGTGTGCTGGAAT
TAATTCGCTGTCTGCGAGGGCCAGCTGTTGGGGTGAGTACTCCCTCTCAAAAGCGGGCATGACTTCTGCG
CTAAGATTGTCAGTTTCCAAAAACGAGGAGGATTTGATATTCACCTGGCCCGCGGTGATGCCTTTGAGGG
TGGCCGCGTCCATCTGGTCAGAAAAGACAATCTTTTTGTTGTCAAGCTTGAGGTGTGGCAGGCTTGAGAT
CTGGCCATACACTTGAGTGACAATGACATCCACTTTGCCTTTCTCTCCACAGGTGTCCACTCCCAGGTCC
AACTGCAGGTCGAGCATGCATCTAGGGCGGCCAATTCCGCCCCTCTCCCCCCCCCCCTCTCCCTCCCCCC
CCCCTAACGTTACTGGCCGAAGCCGCTTGGAATAAGGCCGGTGTGCGTTTGTCTATATGTTATTTTCCAC
CATATTGCCGTCTTTTGGCAATGTGAGGGCCCGGAAACCTGGCCCTGTCTTCTTGACGAGCATTCCTAGG
GGTCTTTCCCCTCTCGCCAAAGGAATGCAAGGTCTGTTGAATGTCGTGAAGGAAGCAGTTCCTCTGGAAG
CTTCTTGAAGACAAACAACGTCTGTAGCGACCCTTTGCAGGCAGCGGAACCCCCCACCTGGCGACAGGTG
CCTCTGCGGCCAAAAGCCACGTGTATAAGATACACCTGCAAAGGCGGCACAACCCCAGTGCCACGTTGTG
AGTTGGATAGTTGTGGAAAGAGTCAAATGGCTCTCCTCAAGCGTATTCAACAAGGGGCTGAAGGATGCCC
AGAAGGTACCCCATTGTATGGGATCTGATCTGGGGCCTCGGTGCACATGCTTTACATGTGTTTAGTCGAG
GTTAAAAAAACGTCTAGGCCCCCCGAACCACGGGGACGTGGTTTTCCTTTGAAAAACACGATGATAAGCT
TGCCACAACCCACAAGGAGACGACCTTCCATGACCGAGTACAAGCCCACGGTGCGCCTCGCCACCCGCGA
CGACGTCCCCCGGGCCGTACGCACCCTCGCCGCCGCGTTCGCCGACTACCCCGCCACGCGCCACACCGTC
GACCCGGACCGCCACATCGAGCGGGTCACCGAGCTGCAAGAACTCTTCCTCACGCGCGTCGGGCTCGACA
TCGGCAAGGTGTGGGTCGCGGACGACGGCGCCGCGGTGGCGGTCTGGACCACGCCGGAGAGCGTCGAAGC
GGGGGCGGTGTTCGCCGAGATCGGCCCGCGCATGGCCGAGTTGAGCGGTTCCCGGCTGGCCGCGCAGCAA
CAGATGGAAGGCCTCCTGGCGCCGCACCGGCCCAAGGAGCCCGCGTGGTTCCTGGCCACCGTCGGCGTCT
CGCCCGACCACCAGGGCAAGGGTCTGGGCAGCGCCGTCGTGCTCCCCGGAGTGGAGGCGGCCGAGCGCGC
CGGGGTGCCCGCCTTCCTGGAGACCTCCGCGCCCCGCAACCTCCCCTTCTACGAGCGGCTCGGCTTCACC
GTCACCGCCGACGTCGAGGTGCCCGAAGGACCGCGCACCTGGTGCATGACCCGCAAGCCCGGTGCCTGAC
GCCCGCCCCACGACCCGCAGCGCCCGACCGAAAGGAGCGCACGACCCCATGGCTCCGACCGAAGCCACCC
GGGGCGGCCCCGCCGACCCCGCACCCGCCCCCGAGGCCCACCGACTCTAGAGCTCGCTGATCAGCCTCGA
CTGTGCCTTCTAGTTGCCAGCCATCTGTTGTTTGCCCCTCCCCCGTGCCTTCCTTGACCCTGGAAGGTGC
CACTCCCACTGTCCTTTCCTAATAAAATGAGGAAATTGCATCGCATTGTCTGAGTAGGTGTCATTCTATT
CTGGGGGGTGGGGTGGGGCAGGACAGCAAGGGGGAGGATTGGGAAGACAATAGCAGGCATGCTGGGGATG
CGGTGGGCTCTATGGCTTCTGAGGCGGAAAGAACCAGCTGGGGCTCGAGTGCATTCTAGTTGTGGTTTGT
CCAAACTCATCAATGTATCTTATCATGTCTGTATACCGTCGACCTCTAGCTAGAGCTTGGCGTAATCATG
GTCATAGCTGTTTCCTGTGTGAAATTGTTATCCGCTCACAATTCCACACAACATACGAGCCGGAAGCATA
AAGTGTAAAGCCTGGGGTGCCTAATGAGTGAGCTAACTCACATTAATTGCGTTGCGCTCACTGCCCGCTT
TCCAGTCGGGAAACCTGTCGTGCCAGCTGCATTAATGAATCGGCCAACGCGCGGGGAGAGGCGGTTTGCG
TATTGGGCGCTCTTCCGCTTCCTCGCTCACTGACTCGCTGCGCTCGGTCGTTCGGCTGCGGCGAGCGGTA
TCAGCTCACTCAAAGGCGGTAATACGGTTATCCACAGAATCAGGGGATAACGCAGGAAAGAACATGTGAG
CAAAAGGCCAGCAAAAGGCCAGGAACCGTAAAAAGGCCGCGTTGCTGGCGTTTTTCCATAGGCTCCGCCC
CCCTGACGAGCATCACAAAAATCGACGCTCAAGTCAGAGGTGGCGAAACCCGACAGGACTATAAAGATAC
CAGGCGTTTCCCCCTGGAAGCTCCCTCGTGCGCTCTCCTGTTCCGACCCTGCCGCTTACCGGATACCTGT
CCGCCTTTCTCCCTTCGGGAAGCGTGGCGCTTTCTCATAGCTCACGCTGTAGGTATCTCAGTTCGGTGTA
GGTCGTTCGCTCCAAGCTGGGCTGTGTGCACGAACCCCCCGTTCAGCCCGACCGCTGCGCCTTATCCGGT
AACTATCGTCTTGAGTCCAACCCGGTAAGACACGACTTATCGCCACTGGCAGCAGCCACTGGTAACAGGA
TTAGCAGAGCGAGGTATGTAGGCGGTGCTACAGAGTTCTTGAAGTGGTGGCCTAACTACGGCTACACTAG
AAGAACAGTATTTGGTATCTGCGCTCTGCTGAAGCCAGTTACCTTCGGAAAAAGAGTTGGTAGCTCTTGA
TCCGGCAAACAAACCACCGCTGGTAGCGGTGGTTTTTTTGTTTGCAAGCAGCAGATTACGCGCAGAAAAA
AAGGATCTCAAGAAGATCCTTTGATCTTTTCTACGGGGTCTGACGCTCAGTGGAACGAAAACTCACGTTA
AGGGATTTTGGTCATGAGATTATCAAAAAGGATCTTCACCTAGATCCTTTTAAATTAAAAATGAAGTTTT
AAATCAATCTAAAGTATATATGAGTAAACTTGGTCTGACAGTTACCAATGCTTAATCAGTGAGGCACCTA
TCTCAGCGATCTGTCTATTTCGTTCATCCATAGTTGCCTGACTCCCCGTCGTGTAGATAACTACGATACG
GGAGGGCTTACCATCTGGCCCCAGTGCTGCAATGATACCGCGAGACCCACGCTCACCGGCTCCAGATTTA
TCAGCAATAAACCAGCCAGCCGGAAGGGCCGAGCGCAGAAGTGGTCCTGCAACTTTATCCGCCTCCATCC
AGTCTATTAATTGTTGCCGGGAAGCTAGAGTAAGTAGTTCGCCAGTTAATAGTTTGCGCAACGTTGTTGC
CATTGCTACAGGCATCGTGGTGTCACGCTCGTCGTTTGGTATGGCTTCATTCAGCTCCGGTTCCCAACGA
TCAAGGCGAGTTACATGATCCCCCATGTTGTGCAAAAAAGCGGTTAGCTCCTTCGGTCCTCCGATCGTTG
TCAGAAGTAAGTTGGCCGCAGTGTTATCACTCATGGTTATGGCAGCACTGCATAATTCTCTTACTGTCAT
GCCATCCGTAAGATGCTTTTCTGTGACTGGTGAGTACTCAACCAAGTCATTCTGAGAATAGTGTATGCGG
CGACCGAGTTGCTCTTGCCCGGCGTCAATACGGGATAATACCGCGCCACATAGCAGAACTTTAAAAGTGC
TCATCATTGGAAAACGTTCTTCGGGGCGAAAACTCTCAAGGATCTTACCGCTGTTGAGATCCAGTTCGAT
GTAACCCACTCGTGCACCCAACTGATCTTCAGCATCTTTTACTTTCACCAGCGTTTCTGGGTGAGCAAAA
ACAGGAAGGCAAAATGCCGCAAAAAAGGGAATAAGGGCGACACGGAAATGTTGAATACTCATACTCTTCC
TTTTTCAATATTATTGAAGCATTTATCAGGGTTATTGTCTCATGAGCGGATACATATTTGAATGTATTTA
GAAAAATAAACAAATAGGGGTTCCGCGCACATTTCCCCGAAAAGTGCCACCTGACGTCGACGGATCGGGA
GATCTCCCGATCCCCTATGGTGCACTCTCAGTACAATCTGCTCTGATGCCGCATAGTTAAGCCAGTATCT
GCTCCCTGCTTGTGTGTTGGAGGTCGCTGAGTAGTGCGCGAGCAAAATTTAAGCTACAACAAGGCAAGGC
TTGACCGACAATTGCATGAAGAATCTGCTTAGGGTTAGGCGTTTTGCGCTGCTTCGCGATGTACGGGCCA
GATATACGCGTTGACATTGATTATTGACTAGTTATTAATAGTAATCAATTACGGGGTCATTAGTTCATAG
CCCATATATGGAGTTC
